Addgene plasmid #171464: mChF-Cav1s
Purpose: Expresses mChF-Cav1s, a FiCE of iCMM, in mammalian cells
Depositing lab: Takafumi Miyamoto. Publication: Rapid manipulation of mitochondrial morphology in a living cell with iCMM. Miyamoto T, Uosaki H, Mizunoe Y, Han SI, Goto S, Yamanaka D, Masuda M, Yoneyama Y, Nakamura H, Hattori N, Takeuchi Y, Ohno H, Sekiya M, Matsuzaka T, Hakuno F, Takahashi SI, Yahagi N, Ito K, Shimano H. Cell Rep Methods. 2021 Jul 22;1(4):100052. doi: 10.1016/j.crmeth.2021.100052. eCollection 2021 Aug 23. PubMed 35475143.
Backbone
  Vector backbone: pmCherry-C1 (modified)
  Backbone size w/o insert (bp): 4700
  Total vector size (bp): 6176
  Vector type: Mammalian Expression
Growth in bacteria
  Bacterial resistance: Kanamycin, 50 μg/mL
  Growth temperature: 37°C
  Growth strain: DH5alpha
  Copy number: High Copy
Gene/Insert
  Gene/Insert name: mCherry-FKBP12-Caveolin1(61-178 aa) (alt name: mChF-Cav1s)
  Species: H. sapiens (human)
  Insert size (bp): 1476
  Promoter: CMV
  Cloning method: Restriction Enzyme; 5′ cloning site NheI (not destroyed); 3′ cloning site SalI (not destroyed)
  Sequencing primers: 5′ CGGTGGGAGGTC; 3′ CCTCTACAAATGTGG
Terms and licenses: Academic/Nonprofit Terms; Industry Terms: Not Available to Industry
Depositor comments: Please note: The plasmid contains a D220E mutation in mCherry compared to the depositor's sequence. This mutation does not affect plasmid function.
How to cite: mChF-Cav1s was a gift from Takafumi Miyamoto (Addgene plasmid # 171464 ; http://n2t.net/addgene:171464 ; RRID:Addgene_171464)
