[The description below was written by a language model from this plasmid's Addgene catalogue record and pLannotate feature annotations shown in this document.]
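Description:
mChF-Cav1s is a mammalian expression plasmid built on a modified pmCherry-C1 backbone. It drives a three-part fusion protein from the human cytomegalovirus immediate-early enhancer and promoter, with transcripts terminated by an SV40 polyadenylation signal. Reading from the N-terminus, the fusion consists of the red fluorescent protein mCherry, an FKBP12 domain, and a fragment of human caveolin-1 covering residues 61–178, cloned between retained NheI and SalI sites. The automated annotation labels the FKBP segment as DmrB, the F36V variant, and matches the caveolin fragment to a primate orthologue. These are best-match calls, and the catalogue itself describes the parts simply as FKBP12 and human caveolin-1. The depositor notes a D220E substitution in mCherry that does not affect function.

The plasmid is propagated in E. coli at high copy from a ColE1/pUC-type origin and also carries an f1 origin. A single NeoR/KanR gene sits behind tandem bacterial (bla) and SV40 early promoters and is followed by an HSV TK polyadenylation signal. It gives kanamycin selection in bacteria and can give G418 selection in mammalian cells. Short annotated fragments of ble, SV40 large T antigen and a bGH poly(A) signal look like backbone remnants rather than functional elements.

The record describes the protein as a "FiCE" component of iCMM, a system for rapidly manipulating mitochondrial morphology in living cells, but does not spell out the mechanism. FKBP domains are commonly used for chemically induced dimerisation, and mCherry lets the fusion be visualised. The sequenced record is 5,454 nt, shorter than the catalogued total of 6,176 bp, and the record does not explain the discrepancy.
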