Features (pLannotate 1.2.2; 16 found; start..end, strand, type, name):
     61..364     +  enhancer       CMV enhancer: human cytomegalovirus immediate early enhancer
    365..568     +  promoter       CMV promoter: human cytomegalovirus (CMV) immediate early promoter
    613..1320    +  CDS            mCherry: mCherry is a basic (constitutively fluorescent) red fluorescent protein published in 2004, derived from Discosoma sp.. It is reported to be a very rapidly-maturing monomer with low acid sensitivity.
   1333..1653    +  CDS            DmrB: F36V mutant of FK506-binding protein FKBP12 binds synthetic ligands that do not bind wild-type FKBP
   1732..2085    +  CDS            CAV1 (fragment): CAV1_CHLAE - Experimental evidence at protein level: Swiss-Prot protein existence level 1. May act as a scaffolding protein within caveolar membranes. Forms a stable heterooligomeric complex with CAV2 that targets to lipid rafts and drives caveolae formation. Mediates the recruitment of CAVIN proteins (CAVIN1/2/3/4) to the caveolae (By similarity). Interacts directly with G-protein alpha subunits and can functionally regulate their activity (By similarity). Involved in the costimulatory signal essential for T-cell receptor (TCR)-mediated T-cell activation. Its binding to DPP4 induces T-cell pr
   2091..2118    +  misc_feature   MCS (fragment): multiple cloning site
   2135..2219    +  CDS            large T antigen (fragment): large T antigen from SV40 (simian virus 40)
   2242..2363    +  polyA_signal   SV40 poly(A) signal: SV40 polyadenylation signal
   2397..2825    -  rep_origin     f1 ori (sequence partly withheld): f1 bacteriophage origin of replication; arrow indicates direction of (+) strand synthesis
   2852..2956    +  promoter       AmpR promoter: bla
   2958..3315    +  promoter       SV40 promoter: SV40 enhancer and early promoter
   3350..4144    +  CDS            NeoR/KanR: aminoglycoside phosphotransferase from Tn5; aph(3')-II (or nptII); confers resistance to neomycin, kanamycin, and G418 (Geneticin®)
   4165..4317    +  CDS            ble (fragment): BLE_KLEPN - Experimental evidence at protein level: Swiss-Prot protein existence level 1. Binding protein with a strong affinity to the bleomycin family of antibiotics. Binds to CL990; an antimitotic-antibiotic compound. From Klebsiella pneumoniae.
   4376..4423    +  polyA_signal   HSV TK poly(A) signal: herpes simplex virus thymidine kinase polyadenylation signal (Cole and Stacy, 1985)
   4514..4530    -  polyA_signal   bGH poly(A) signal (fragment): bovine growth hormone polyadenylation signal
   4752..5340    +  rep_origin     ori: high-copy-number ColE1/pMB1/pBR322/pUC origin of replication
>Addgene plasmid #171464 | mChF-Cav1s | addgene full sequence | sequence record 338244 | Addgene NGS Result
TAGTTATTAATAGTAATCAATTACGGGGTCATTAGTTCATAGCCCATATATGGAGTTCCGCGTTACATAA
CTTACGGTAAATGGCCCGCCTGGCTGACCGCCCAACGACCCCCGCCCATTGACGTCAATAATGACGTATG
TTCCCATAGTAACGCCAATAGGGACTTTCCATTGACGTCAATGGGTGGAGTATTTACGGTAAACTGCCCA
CTTGGCAGTACATCAAGTGTATCATATGCCAAGTACGCCCCCTATTGACGTCAATGACGGTAAATGGCCC
GCCTGGCATTATGCCCAGTACATGACCTTATGGGACTTTCCTACTTGGCAGTACATCTACGTATTAGTCA
TCGCTATTACCATGGTGATGCGGTTTTGGCAGTACATCAATGGGCGTGGATAGCGGTTTGACTCACGGGG
ATTTCCAAGTCTCCACCCCATTGACGTCAATGGGAGTTTGTTTTGGCACCAAAATCAACGGGACTTTCCA
AAATGTCGTAACAACTCCGCCCCATTGACGCAAATGGGCGGTAGGCGTGTACGGTGGGAGGTCTATATAA
GCAGAGCTGGTTTAGTGAACCGTCAGATCCGCTAGCGCTACCGGTCGCCACCATGGTAAGCAAGGGCGAG
GAGGATAACATGGCCATCATCAAGGAGTTCATGCGCTTCAAGGTGCACATGGAGGGCTCCGTGAACGGCC
ACGAGTTCGAGATCGAGGGCGAGGGCGAGGGCCGCCCCTACGAGGGCACCCAGACCGCCAAGCTGAAGGT
GACCAAGGGTGGCCCCCTGCCCTTCGCCTGGGACATCCTGTCCCCTCAGTTCATGTACGGCTCCAAGGCC
TACGTGAAGCACCCCGCCGACATCCCCGACTACTTGAAGCTGTCCTTCCCCGAGGGCTTCAAGTGGGAGC
GCGTGATGAACTTCGAGGACGGCGGCGTGGTGACCGTGACCCAGGACTCCTCCCTGCAGGACGGCGAGTT
CATCTACAAGGTGAAGCTGCGCGGCACCAACTTCCCCTCCGACGGCCCCGTAATGCAGAAGAAGACCATG
GGCTGGGAGGCCTCCTCCGAGCGGATGTACCCCGAGGACGGCGCCCTGAAGGGCGAGATCAAGCAGAGGC
TGAAGCTGAAGGACGGCGGCCACTACGACGCTGAGGTCAAGACCACCTACAAGGCCAAGAAGCCCGTGCA
GCTGCCCGGCGCCTACAACGTCAACATCAAGTTGGACATCACCTCCCACAACGAGGACTACACCATCGTG
GAACAGTACGAACGCGCCGAGGGCCGCCACTCCACCGGCGGCATGGACGAGCTGTACAAGAGTGCTGGTG
GTGGAGTGCAGGTGGAAACCATCTCCCCAGGAGACGGGCGCACCTTCCCCAAGCGCGGCCAGACCTGCGT
GGTGCACTACACCGGGATGCTTGAAGATGGAAAGAAATTTGATTCCTCCCGGGACAGAAACAAGCCCTTT
AAGTTTATGCTAGGCAAGCAGGAGGTGATCCGAGGCTGGGAAGAAGGGGTTGCCCAGATGAGTGTGGGTC
AGAGAGCCAAACTGACTATATCTCCAGATTATGCCTATGGTGCCACTGGGCACCCAGGCATCATCCCACC
ACATGCCACTCTCGTCTTCGATGTGGAGCTTCTAAAACTGGAAAGTGCTGGTGGTAGTGCTGGTGGTAGT
GCTGGTGGTAGTGCTGGTGGTAGTGCTGGTGGTCCTCGAGCTCAAGCTTCCGATGACGTGGTCAAGATTG
ACTTTGAAGATGTGATTGCAGAACCAGAAGGGACACACAGTTTTGACGGCATTTGGAAGGCCAGCTTCAC
CACCTTCACTGTGACGAAATACTGGTTTTACCGCTTGCTGTCTGCCCTCTTTGGCATCCCGATGGCACTC
ATCTGGGGCATTTACTTCGCCATTCTCTCTTTCCTGCACATCTGGGCAGTTGTACCATGCATTAAGAGCT
TCCTGATTGAGATTCAGTGCATCAGCCGTGTCTATTCCATCTACGTCCACACCGTCTGTGACCCACTCTT
TGAAGCTGTTGGGAAAATATTCAGCAATGTCCGCATCAACTTGCAGAAAGAAATATAATGAGTCGACGGT
ACCGCGGGCCCGGGATCCACCGGATCTAGATAACTGATCATAATCAGCCATACCACATTTGTAGAGGTTT
TACTTGCTTTAAAAAACCTCCCACACCTCCCCCTGAACCTGAAACATAAAATGAATGCAATTGTTGTTGT
TAACTTGTTTATTGCAGCTTATAATGGTTACAAATAAAGCAATAGCATCACAAATTTCACAAATAAAGCA
TTTTTTTCACTGCATTCTAGTTGTGGTTTGTCCAAACTCATCAATGTATCTTAAGGCGTAAATTGTAAGC
GTTAATATTTTGTTAAAATTCGCGTTAAATTTTTGTTAAATCAGCTCATTTTTTAACCAATAGGCCGAAA
TCGGCAAAATCCCTTATAAATCAAAAGAATAGACCGAGATAGGGT
[37 nt withheld, positions 2496-2532]
AAAGAACGTGGACTCCAACGTCAAAGG
[49 nt withheld, positions 2560-2608]
T
[91 nt withheld, positions 2610-2700]
G
[124 nt withheld, positions 2702-2825]
CAGGTGGCACTTTTCGGGGAAATGTGCGCGGAACCCCTATTTGTTTATTTTTCTAAATACATTCAAATAT
GTATCCGCTCATGAGACAATAACCCTGATAAATGCTTCAATAATATTGAAAAAGGAAGAGTCCTGAGGCG
GAAAGAACCAGCTGTGGAATGTGTGTCAGTTAGGGTGTGGAAAGTCCCCAGGCTCCCCAGCAGGCAGAAG
TATGCAAAGCATGCATCTCAATTAGTCAGCAACCAGGTGTGGAAAGTCCCCAGGCTCCCCAGCAGGCAGA
AGTATGCAAAGCATGCATCTCAATTAGTCAGCAACCATAGTCCCGCCCCTAACTCCGCCCATCCCGCCCC
TAACTCCGCCCAGTTCCGCCCATTCTCCGCCCCATGGCTGACTAATTTTTTTTATTTATGCAGAGGCCGA
GGCCGCCTCGGCCTCTGAGCTATTCCAGAAGTAGTGAGGAGGCTTTTTTGGAGGCCTAGGCTTTTGCAAA
GATCGATCAAGAGACAGGATGAGGATCGTTTCGCATGATTGAACAAGATGGATTGCACGCAGGTTCTCCG
GCCGCTTGGGTGGAGAGGCTATTCGGCTATGACTGGGCACAACAGACAATCGGCTGCTCTGATGCCGCCG
TGTTCCGGCTGTCAGCGCAGGGGCGCCCGGTTCTTTTTGTCAAGACCGACCTGTCCGGTGCCCTGAATGA
ACTGCAAGACGAGGCAGCGCGGCTATCGTGGCTGGCCACGACGGGCGTTCCTTGCGCAGCTGTGCTCGAC
GTTGTCACTGAAGCGGGAAGGGACTGGCTGCTATTGGGCGAAGTGCCGGGGCAGGATCTCCTGTCATCTC
ACCTTGCTCCTGCCGAGAAAGTATCCATCATGGCTGATGCAATGCGGCGGCTGCATACGCTTGATCCGGC
TACCTGCCCATTCGACCACCAAGCGAAACATCGCATCGAGCGAGCACGTACTCGGATGGAAGCCGGTCTT
GTCGATCAGGATGATCTGGACGAAGAGCATCAGGGGCTCGCGCCAGCCGAACTGTTCGCCAGGCTCAAGG
CGAGCATGCCCGACGGCGAGGATCTCGTCGTGACCCATGGCGATGCCTGCTTGCCGAATATCATGGTGGA
AAATGGCCGCTTTTCTGGATTCATCGACTGTGGCCGGCTGGGTGTGGCGGACCGCTATCAGGACATAGCG
TTGGCTACCCGTGATATTGCTGAAGAGCTTGGCGGCGAATGGGCTGACCGCTTCCTCGTGCTTTACGGTA
TCGCCGCTCCCGATTCGCAGCGCATCGCCTTCTATCGCCTTCTTGACGAGTTCTTCTGAGCGGGACTCTG
GGGTTCGAAATGACCGACCAAGCGACGCCCAACCTGCCATCACGAGATTTCGATTCCACCGCCGCCTTCT
ATGAAAGGTTGGGCTTCGGAATCGTTTTCCGGGACGCCGGCTGGATGATCCTCCAGCGCGGGGATCTCAT
GCTGGAGTTCTTCGCCCACCCTAGGGGGAGGCTAACTGAAACACGGAAGGAGACAATACCGGAAGGAACC
CGCGCTATGACGGCAATAAAAAGACAGAATAAAACGCACGGTGTTGGGTCGTTTGTTCATAAACGCGGGG
TTCGGTCCCAGGGCTGGCACTCTGTCGATACCCCACCGAGACCCCATTGGGGCCAATACGCCCGCGTTTC
TTCCTTTTCCCCACCCCACCCCCCAAGTTCGGGTGAAGGCCCAGGGCTCGCAGCCAACGTCGGGGCGGCA
GGCCCTGCCATAGCCTCAGGTTACTCATATATACTTTAGATTGATTTAAAACTTCATTTTTAATTTAAAA
GGATCTAGGTGAAGATCCTTTTTGATAATCTCATGACCAAAATCCCTTAACGTGAGTTTTCGTTCCACTG
AGCGTCAGACCCCGTAGAAAAGATCAAAGGATCTTCTTGAGATCCTTTTTTTCTGCGCGTAATCTGCTGC
TTGCAAACAAAAAAACCACCGCTACCAGCGGTGGTTTGTTTGCCGGATCAAGAGCTACCAACTCTTTTTC
CGAAGGTAACTGGCTTCAGCAGAGCGCAGATACCAAATACTGTTCTTCTAGTGTAGCCGTAGTTAGGCCA
CCACTTCAAGAACTCTGTAGCACCGCCTACATACCTCGCTCTGCTAATCCTGTTACCAGTGGCTGCTGCC
AGTGGCGATAAGTCGTGTCTTACCGGGTTGGACTCAAGACGATAGTTACCGGATAAGGCGCAGCGGTCGG
GCTGAACGGGGGGTTCGTGCACACAGCCCAGCTTGGAGCGAACGACCTACACCGAACTGAGATACCTACA
GCGTGAGCTATGAGAAAGCGCCACGCTTCCCGAAGGGAGAAAGGCGGACAGGTATCCGGTAAGCGGCAGG
GTCGGAACAGGAGAGCGCACGAGGGAGCTTCCAGGGGGAAACGCCTGGTATCTTTATAGTCCTGTCGGGT
TTCGCCACCTCTGACTTGAGCGTCGATTTTTGTGATGCTCGTCAGGGGGGCGGAGCCTATGGAAAAACGC
CAGCAACGCGGCCTTTTTACGGTTCCTGGCCTTTTGCTGGCCTTTTGCTCACATGTTCTTTCCTGCGTTA
TCCCCTGATTCTGTGGATAACCGTATTACCGCCATGCAT
