>Addgene plasmid #171464 | mChF-Cav1s | depositor partial sequence | sequence record 332483 | mChF-Cav1s
ATGGTAAGCAAGGGCGAGGAGGATAACATGGCCATCATCAAGGAGTTCATGCGCTTCAAGGTGCACATGG
AGGGCTCCGTGAACGGCCACGAGTTCGAGATCGAGGGCGAGGGCGAGGGCCGCCCCTACGAGGGCACCCA
GACCGCCAAGCTGAAGGTGACCAAGGGTGGCCCCCTGCCCTTCGCCTGGGACATCCTGTCCCCTCAGTTC
ATGTACGGCTCCAAGGCCTACGTGAAGCACCCCGCCGACATCCCCGACTACTTGAAGCTGTCCTTCCCCG
AGGGCTTCAAGTGGGAGCGCGTGATGAACTTCGAGGACGGCGGCGTGGTGACCGTGACCCAGGACTCCTC
CCTGCAGGACGGCGAGTTCATCTACAAGGTGAAGCTGCGCGGCACCAACTTCCCCTCCGACGGCCCCGTA
ATGCAGAAGAAGACCATGGGCTGGGAGGCCTCCTCCGAGCGGATGTACCCCGAGGACGGCGCCCTGAAGG
GCGAGATCAAGCAGAGGCTGAAGCTGAAGGACGGCGGCCACTACGACGCTGAGGTCAAGACCACCTACAA
GGCCAAGAAGCCCGTGCAGCTGCCCGGCGCCTACAACGTCAACATCAAGTTGGACATCACCTCCCACAAC
GAGGACTACACCATCGTGGAACAGTACGACCGCGCCGAGGGCCGCCACTCCACCGGCGGCATGGACGAGC
TGTACAAGAGTGCTGGTGGTGGAGTGCAGGTGGAAACCATCTCCCCAGGAGACGGGCGCACCTTCCCCAA
GCGCGGCCAGACCTGCGTGGTGCACTACACCGGGATGCTTGAAGATGGAAAGAAATTTGATTCCTCCCGG
GACAGAAACAAGCCCTTTAAGTTTATGCTAGGCAAGCAGGAGGTGATCCGAGGCTGGGAAGAAGGGGTTG
CCCAGATGAGTGTGGGTCAGAGAGCCAAACTGACTATATCTCCAGATTATGCCTATGGTGCCACTGGGCA
CCCAGGCATCATCCCACCACATGCCACTCTCGTCTTCGATGTGGAGCTTCTAAAACTGGAAAGTGCTGGT
GGTAGTGCTGGTGGTAGTGCTGGTGGTAGTGCTGGTGGTAGTGCTGGTGGTCCTCGAGCTCAAGCTTCCG
ATGACGTGGTCAAGATTGACTTTGAAGATGTGATTGCAGAACCAGAAGGGACACACAGTTTTGACGGCAT
TTGGAAGGCCAGCTTCACCACCTTCACTGTGACGAAATACTGGTTTTACCGCTTGCTGTCTGCCCTCTTT
GGCATCCCGATGGCACTCATCTGGGGCATTTACTTCGCCATTCTCTCTTTCCTGCACATCTGGGCAGTTG
TACCATGCATTAAGAGCTTCCTGATTGAGATTCAGTGCATCAGCCGTGTCTATTCCATCTACGTCCACAC
CGTCTGTGACCCACTCTTTGAAGCTGTTGGGAAAATATTCAGCAATGTCCGCATCAACTTGCAGAAAGAA
ATATAA
